>Addgene plasmid #14959 | pcDNA Flag-Smad4M | addgene full sequence | sequence record 148142 | Addgene NGS result
GACATTGATTATTGACTAGTTATTAATAGTAATCAATTACGGGGTCATTAGTTCATAGCCCATATATGGA
GTTCCGCGTTACATAACTTACGGTAAATGGCCCGCCTGGCTGACCGCCCAACGACCCCCGCCCATTGACG
TCAATAATGACGTATGTTCCCATAGTAACGCCAATAGGGACTTTCCATTGACGTCAATGGGTGGAGTATT
TACGGTAAACTGCCCACTTGGCAGTACATCAAGTGTATCATATGCCAAGTACGCCCCCTATTGACGTCAA
TGACGGTAAATGGCCCGCCTGGCATTATGCCCAGTACATGACCTTATGGGACTTTCCTACTTGGCAGTAC
ATCTACGTATTAGTCATCGCTATTACCATGGTGATGCGGTTTTGGCAGTACATCAATGGGCGTGGATAGC
GGTTTGACTCACGGGGATTTCCAAGTCTCCACCCCATTGACGTCAATGGGAGTTTGTTTTGGCACCAAAA
TCAACGGGACTTTCCAAAATGTCGTAACAACTCCGCCCCATTGACGCAAATGGGCGGTAGGCGTGTACGG
TGGGAGGTCTATATAAGCAGAGCTCTCTGGCTAACTAGAGAACCCACTGCTTACTGGCTTATCGAAATTA
ATACGACTCACTATAGGGAGACCCAAGCTGGCTAGCGTTTAAACTTAAGCTTGGTACCGAGCTCGGATCC
AGAATTCAGATCTGGTACCACGCGTATCGATAAGCTTACCATGGACTACAAGGACGACGATGACAAGGAC
AATATGTCTATTACGAATACACCAACAAGTAATGATGCCTGTCTGAGCATTGTGCATAGTTTGATGTGCC
ATAGACAAGGTGGAGAGAGTGAAACATTTGCAAAAAGAGCAATTGAAAGTTTGGTAAAGAAGCTGAAGGA
GAAAAAAGATGAATTGGATTCTTTAATAACAGCTATAACTACAAATGGAGCTCATCCTAGTAAATGTGTT
ACCATACAGAGAACATTGGATGGGAGGCTTCAGGTGGCTGGTCGGAAAGGATTTCCTCATGTGATCTATG
CCCGTCTCTGGAGGTGGCCTGATCTTCACAAAAATGAACTAAAACATGTTAAATATTGTCAGTATGCGTT
TGACTTAAAATGTGATAGTGTCTGTGTGAATCCATATCACTACGAACGAGTTGTATCACCTGGAATTGAT
CTCTCAGGATTAACACTGCAGAGTAATGCTCCATCAAGTATGATGGTGAAGGATGAATACGTTCATGACT
TTGAGGGACAGCCATCGTTGTCCACTGAAGGACATTCAATTCAAACCATCCAGCATCCACCAAGTAATCG
TGCATCGACAGAGACATACAGCACCCCAGCTCTGTTAGCCCCATCTGAGTCTAATGCTACCAGCACTGCC
AACTTTCCCAACATTCCTGTGGCTTCCACAAGTCAGCCTGCCAGTATACTGGGGGGCAGCCATAGTGAAG
GACTGTTGCAGATAGCATCAGGGCCTCAGCCAGGACAGCAGCAGAATGGATTTACTGGTCAGCCAGCTAC
TTACCATCATAACAGCACTACCACCTGGACTGGAAGTAGGACTGCACCATACACACCTAATTTGCCTCAC
CACCAAAACGGCCATCTTCAGCACCACCCGCCTATGCCGCCCCATCCCGGACATTACTGGCCTGTTCACA
ATGAGCTTGCATTCCAGCCTCCCATTTCCAATCATCCTGCTCCTGAGTATTGGTGTTCCATTGCTTACTT
TGAAATGGATGTTCAGGTAGGAGAGACATTTAAGGTTCCTTCAAGCTGCCCTATTGTTACTGTTGATGGA
TACGTGGACCCTTCTGGAGGAGATCGCTTTTGTTTGGGTCAACTCTCCAATGTCCACAGGACAGAAGCCA
TTGAGAGAGCAAGGTTGCACATAGGCAAAGGTGTGCAGTTGGAATGTAAAGGTGAAGGTGATGTTTGGGT
CAGGTGCCTTAGTGACCACGCGGTCTTTGTACAGAGTTACTACTTAGACAGAGAAGCTGGGCGTGCACCT
GGAGATGCTGTTCATAAGATCTACCCAAGTGCATATATAAAGGTCTTTGATTTGCGTCAGTGTCATCGAC
AGATGCAGCAGCAGGCGGCTACTGCACAAGCTGCAGCAGCTGCCCAGGCAGCAGCCGTGGCAGGAAACAT
CCCTGGCCCAGGATCAGTAGGTGGAATAGCTCCAGCTATCAGTCTGTCAGCTGCTGCTGGAATTGGTGTT
GATGACCTTCGTCGCTTATGCATACTCAGGATGAGTTTTGTGAAAGGCTGGGGACCGGATTACCCAAGAC
AGAGCATCAAAGAAACACCTTGCTGGATTGAAATTCACTTACACCGGGCCCTCCAGCTCCTAGACGAAGT
ACTTCATACCATGCCGATTGCAGACCCACAACCTTTAGACTGAGGTGGATCTAGTCGAGTCTAGAGGGCC
CGTTTAAACCCGCTGATCAGCCTCGACTGTGCCTTCTAGTTGCCAGCCATCTGTTGTTTGCCCCTCCCCC
GTGCCTTCCTTGACCCTGGAAGGTGCCACTCCCACTGTCCTTTCCTAATAAAATGAGGAAATTGCATCGC
ATTGTCTGAGTAGGTGTCATTCTATTCTGGGGGGTGGGGTGGGGCAGGACAGCAAGGGGGAGGATTGGGA
AGACAATAGCAGGCATGCTGGGGATGCGGTGGGCTCTATGGCTTCTGAGGCGGAAAGAACCAGCTGGGGC
TCTAGGGGGTATCCCC
[124 nt withheld, positions 2747-2870]
C
[91 nt withheld, positions 2872-2962]
A
[49 nt withheld, positions 2964-3012]
CCTTTGACGTTGGAGTCCACGTTCTTT
[37 nt withheld, positions 3040-3076]
ACCCTATCTCGGTCTATTCTTTTGATTTATAAGGGATTTTGCCGATTTCGGCCTATTGGTTAAAAAATGA
GCTGATTTAACAAAAATTTAACGCGAATTAATTCTGTGGAATGTGTGTCAGTTAGGGTGTGGAAAGTCCC
CAGGCTCCCCAGCAGGCAGAAGTATGCAAAGCATGCATCTCAATTAGTCAGCAACCAGGTGTGGAAAGTC
CCCAGGCTCCCCAGCAGGCAGAAGTATGCAAAGCATGCATCTCAATTAGTCAGCAACCATAGTCCCGCCC
CTAACTCCGCCCATCCCGCCCCTAACTCCGCCCAGTTCCGCCCATTCTCCGCCCCATGGCTGACTAATTT
TTTTTATTTATGCAGAGGCCGAGGCCGCCTCTGCCTCTGAGCTATTCCAGAAGTAGTGAGGAGGCTTTTT
TGGAGGCCTAGGCTTTTGCAAAAAGCTCCCGGGAGCTTGTATATCCATTTTCGGATCTGATCAAGAGACA
GGATGAGGATCGTTTCGCATGATTGAACAAGATGGATTGCACGCAGGTTCTCCGGCCGCTTGGGTGGAGA
GGCTATTCGGCTATGACTGGGCACAACAGACAATCGGCTGCTCTGATGCCGCCGTGTTCCGGCTGTCAGC
GCAGGGGCGCCCGGTTCTTTTTGTCAAGACCGACCTGTCCGGTGCCCTGAATGAACTGCAGGACGAGGCA
GCGCGGCTATCGTGGCTGGCCACGACGGGCGTTCCTTGCGCAGCTGTGCTCGACGTTGTCACTGAAGCGG
GAAGGGACTGGCTGCTATTGGGCGAAGTGCCGGGGCAGGATCTCCTGTCATCTCACCTTGCTCCTGCCGA
GAAAGTATCCATCATGGCTGATGCAATGCGGCGGCTGCATACGCTTGATCCGGCTACCTGCCCATTCGAC
CACCAAGCGAAACATCGCATCGAGCGAGCACGTACTCGGATGGAAGCCGGTCTTGTCGATCAGGATGATC
TGGACGAAGAGCATCAGGGGCTCGCGCCAGCCGAACTGTTCGCCAGGCTCAAGGCGCGCATGCCCGACGG
CGAGGATCTCGTCGTGACCCATGGCGATGCCTGCTTGCCGAATATCATGGTGGAAAATGGCCGCTTTTCT
GGATTCATCGACTGTGGCCGGCTGGGTGTGGCGGACCGCTATCAGGACATAGCGTTGGCTACCCGTGATA
TTGCTGAAGAGCTTGGCGGCGAATGGGCTGACCGCTTCCTCGTGCTTTACGGTATCGCCGCTCCCGATTC
GCAGCGCATCGCCTTCTATCGCCTTCTTGACGAGTTCTTCTGAGCGGGACTCTGGGGTTCGAAATGACCG
ACCAAGCGACGCCCAACCTGCCATCACGAGATTTCGATTCCACCGCCGCCTTCTATGAAAGGTTGGGCTT
CGGAATCGTTTTCCGGGACGCCGGCTGGATGATCCTCCAGCGCGGGGATCTCATGCTGGAGTTCTTCGCC
CACCCCAACTTGTTTATTGCAGCTTATAATGGTTACAAATAAAGCAATAGCATCACAAATTTCACAAATA
AAGCATTTTTTTCACTGCATTCTAGTTGTGGTTTGTCCAAACTCATCAATGTATCTTATCATGTCTGTAT
ACCGTCGACCTCTAGCTAGAGCTTGGCGTAATCATGGTCATAGCTGTTTCCTGTGTGAAATTGTTATCCG
CTCACAATTCCACACAACATACGAGCCGGAAGCATAAAGTGTAAAGCCTGGGGTGCCTAATGAGTGAGCT
AACTCACATTAATTGCGTTGCGCTCACTGCCCGCTTTCCAGTCGGGAAACCTGTCGTGCCAGCTGCATTA
ATGAATCGGCCAACGCGCGGGGAGAGGCGGTTTGCGTATTGGGCGCTCTTCCGCTTCCTCGCTCACTGAC
TCGCTGCGCTCGGTCGTTCGGCTGCGGCGAGCGGTATCAGCTCACTCAAAGGCGGTAATACGGTTATCCA
CAGAATCAGGGGATAACGCAGGAAAGAACATGTGAGCAAAAGGCCAGCAAAAGGCCAGGAACCGTAAAAA
GGCCGCGTTGCTGGCGTTTTTCCATAGGCTCCGCCCCCCTGACGAGCATCACAAAAATCGACGCTCAAGT
CAGAGGTGGCGAAACCCGACAGGACTATAAAGATACCAGGCGTTTCCCCCTGGAAGCTCCCTCGTGCGCT
CTCCTGTTCCGACCCTGCCGCTTACCGGATACCTGTCCGCCTTTCTCCCTTCGGGAAGCGTGGCGCTTTC
TCATAGCTCACGCTGTAGGTATCTCAGTTCGGTGTAGGTCGTTCGCTCCAAGCTGGGCTGTGTGCACGAA
CCCCCCGTTCAGCCCGACCGCTGCGCCTTATCCGGTAACTATCGTCTTGAGTCCAACCCGGTAAGACACG
ACTTATCGCCACTGGCAGCAGCCACTGGTAACAGGATTAGCAGAGCGAGGTATGTAGGCGGTGCTACAGA
GTTCTTGAAGTGGTGGCCTAACTACGGCTACACTAGAAGAACAGTATTTGGTATCTGCGCTCTGCTGAAG
CCAGTTACCTTCGGAAAAAGAGTTGGTAGCTCTTGATCCGGCAAACAAACCACCGCTGGTAGCGGTGGTT
TTTTTGTTTGCAAGCAGCAGATTACGCGCAGAAAAAAAGGATCTCAAGAAGATCCTTTGATCTTTTCTAC
GGGGTCTGACGCTCAGTGGAACGAAAACTCACGTTAAGGGATTTTGGTCATGAGATTATCAAAAAGGATC
TTCACCTAGATCCTTTTAAATTAAAAATGAAGTTTTAAATCAATCTAAAGTATATATGAGTAAACTTGGT
CTGACAGTTACCAATGCTTAATCAGTGAGGCACCTATCTCAGCGATCTGTCTATTTCGTTCATCCATAGT
TGCCTGACTCCCCGTCGTGTAGATAACTACGATACGGGAGGGCTTACCATCTGGCCCCAGTGCTGCAATG
ATACCGCGAGACCCACGCTCACCGGCTCCAGATTTATCAGCAATAAACCAGCCAGCCGGAAGGGCCGAGC
GCAGAAGTGGTCCTGCAACTTTATCCGCCTCCATCCAGTCTATTAATTGTTGCCGGGAAGCTAGAGTAAG
TAGTTCGCCAGTTAATAGTTTGCGCAACGTTGTTGCCATTGCTACAGGCATCGTGGTGTCACGCTCGTCG
TTTGGTATGGCTTCATTCAGCTCCGGTTCCCAACGATCAAGGCGAGTTACATGATCCCCCATGTTGTGCA
AAAAAGCGGTTAGCTCCTTCGGTCCTCCGATCGTTGTCAGAAGTAAGTTGGCCGCAGTGTTATCACTCAT
GGTTATGGCAGCACTGCATAATTCTCTTACTGTCATGCCATCCGTAAGATGCTTTTCTGTGACTGGTGAG
TACTCAACCAAGTCATTCTGAGAATAGTGTATGCGGCGACCGAGTTGCTCTTGCCCGGCGTCAATACGGG
ATAATACCGCGCCACATAGCAGAACTTTAAAAGTGCTCATCATTGGAAAACGTTCTTCGGGGCGAAAACT
CTCAAGGATCTTACCGCTGTTGAGATCCAGTTCGATGTAACCCACTCGTGCACCCAACTGATCTTCAGCA
TCTTTTACTTTCACCAGCGTTTCTGGGTGAGCAAAAACAGGAAGGCAAAATGCCGCAAAAAAGGGAATAA
GGGCGACACGGAAATGTTGAATACTCATACTCTTCCTTTTTCAATATTATTGAAGCATTTATCAGGGTTA
TTGTCTCATGAGCGGATACATATTTGAATGTATTTAGAAAAATAAACAAATAGGGGTTCCGCGCACATTT
CCCCGAAAAGTGCCACCTGACGTCGACGGATCGGGAGATCTCCCGATCCCCTATGGTGCACTCTCAGTAC
AATCTGCTCTGATGCCGCATAGTTAAGCCAGTATCTGCTCCCTGCTTGTGTGTTGGAGGTCGCTGAGTAG
TGCGCGAGCAAAATTTAAGCTACAACAAGGCAAGGCTTGACCGACAATTGCATGAAGAATCTGCTTAGGG
TTAGGCGTTTTGCGCTGCTTCGCGATGTACGGGCCAGATATACGCGTT
Features (pLannotate 1.2.2; 21 found; start..end, strand, type, name):
      1..380     +  enhancer       CMV enhancer: human cytomegalovirus immediate early enhancer
    381..584     +  promoter       CMV promoter: human cytomegalovirus (CMV) immediate early promoter
    580..613     +  LTR            5' LTR (truncated) (fragment): truncated 5' long terminal repeat (LTR) from HIV-1
    629..647     +  promoter       T7 promoter: promoter for bacteriophage T7 RNA polymerase
    747..767     +  CDS            FLAG (fragment): FLAG® epitope tag, followed by an enterokinase cleavage site
    768..2420    +  CDS            SMAD4: SMAD4_HUMAN - Also known as DPC4, MADH4. Experimental evidence at protein level: Swiss-Prot protein existence level 1. In muscle physiology, plays a central role in the balance between atrophy and hypertrophy. When recruited by MSTN, promotes atrophy response via phosphorylated SMAD2/4. MSTN decrease causes SMAD4 release and subsequent recruitment by the BMP pathway to promote hypertrophy via phosphorylated SMAD1/5/8. Acts synergistically with SMAD1 and YY1 in bone morphogenetic protein (BMP)-mediated cardiac- specific gene expression. Binds to SMAD binding elements (SBEs) (5'- GTCT/AGAC-3') w
   2477..2701    +  polyA_signal   bGH poly(A) signal: bovine growth hormone polyadenylation signal
   2705..2726    +  promoter       SV40 promoter (fragment): SV40 enhancer and early promoter
   2747..3175    +  rep_origin     f1 ori (sequence partly withheld): f1 bacteriophage origin of replication; arrow indicates direction of (+) strand synthesis
   3189..3518    +  promoter       SV40 promoter: SV40 enhancer and early promoter
   3585..4376    +  CDS            neo: KKA2_KLEPN - Also known as kan, nptII. Experimental evidence at protein level: Swiss-Prot protein existence level 1. Resistance to kanamycin, neomycin, paromomycin, ribostamycin, butirosin and gentamicin B. From Klebsiella pneumoniae.
   4400..4558    +  CDS            ble (fragment): BLE_KLEPN - Experimental evidence at protein level: Swiss-Prot protein existence level 1. Binding protein with a strong affinity to the bleomycin family of antibiotics. Binds to CL990; an antimitotic-antibiotic compound. From Klebsiella pneumoniae.
   4553..4674    +  polyA_signal   SV40 poly(A) signal: SV40 polyadenylation signal
   4747..4763    -  protein_bind   lac operator: The lac repressor binds to the lac operator to inhibit transcription in E. coli. This inhibition can be relieved by adding lactose or isopropyl-β-D-thiogalactopyranoside (IPTG). lac repressor encoded by lacI
   4771..4801    -  promoter       lac promoter: promoter for the E. coli lac operon
   4816..4837    -  protein_bind   CAP binding site: CAP binding activates transcription in the presence of cAMP. E. coli catabolite activator protein
   4850..4942    -  CDS            lacI (fragment): lac repressor; lacI; The lac repressor binds to the lac operator to inhibit transcription in E. coli. This inhibition can be relieved by adding lactose or isopropyl-β-D-thiogalactopyranoside (IPTG).
   5125..5713    -  rep_origin     ori: high-copy-number ColE1/pMB1/pBR322/pUC origin of replication
   5884..6744    -  CDS            AmpR: β-lactamase; bla; confers resistance to ampicillin, carbenicillin, and related antibiotics
   6745..6849    -  promoter       AmpR promoter: bla
   6908..6960    -  misc_feature   bom (fragment): basis of mobility region from pBR322
