[The description below was written by a language model from this plasmid's Addgene catalogue record and pLannotate feature annotations shown in this document.]
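Description:
pcDNA Flag-Smad4M is a mammalian expression plasmid built on the pcDNA3.1(+) backbone, carrying human SMAD4 with an N-terminal FLAG epitope tag. The sequenced construct is about 7.1 kb. It is maintained in E. coli through a high-copy ColE1/pUC-type origin and selected with ampicillin via the β-lactamase gene. An f1 origin is also present, which in principle allows single-stranded DNA production. For selection in mammalian cells, an SV40 early promoter drives the neomycin phosphotransferase gene, terminated by an SV40 polyadenylation signal, so stable transfectants can be selected with G418.

The FLAG-SMAD4 open reading frame of roughly 1.7 kb was inserted between a retained BamHI site and a destroyed XhoI/SalI junction. It sits downstream of the human cytomegalovirus immediate early enhancer and promoter and is followed by the bovine growth hormone polyadenylation signal, giving strong constitutive expression in transfected cells. A T7 promoter between the CMV promoter and the insert permits in vitro transcription. The "M" in the name refers to site-directed silent changes at the codons for Tyr162 and Val163, which alter the nucleotide sequence while encoding the same amino acids. The record does not state why these changes were introduced; synonymous changes of this kind are commonly used to make a cDNA resistant to a sequence-specific knockdown reagent, but that is an inference. The associated publication concerns the Smad pathway in breast cancer bone metastasis, consistent with use of this plasmid to express tagged, detectable wild-type SMAD4 protein in mammalian cells. Several short annotated fragments (an HIV-1 LTR piece, ble, lacI, bom) appear to be backbone remnants or incidental software matches rather than functional elements.
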