Addgene plasmid #14959: pcDNA Flag-Smad4M
Depositing lab: Joan Massague. Depositing organization: Memorial Sloan-Kettering Cancer Center. Publication: Breast cancer bone metastasis mediated by the Smad tumor suppressor pathway. Kang Y, He W, Tulley S, Gupta GP, Serganova I, Chen CR, Manova-Todorova K, Blasberg R, Gerald WL, Massague J. Proc Natl Acad Sci U S A. 2005 Sep 27. 102(39):13909-14. 10.1073/pnas.0506517102 PubMed 16172383.
Backbone
  Vector backbone: pcDNA3.1(+)
  Backbone manufacturer: Invitrogen
  Backbone size w/o insert (bp): 5400
  Vector type: Mammalian Expression
  Selectable markers: Neomycin (select with G418)
Growth in bacteria
  Bacterial resistance: Ampicillin, 100 μg/mL
  Growth temperature: 37°C
  Growth strain: DH5alpha
  Copy number: High Copy
Gene/Insert
  Gene/Insert name: Smad4
  Species: H. sapiens (human)
  Insert size (bp): 1700
  Entrez Gene: SMAD4 (a.k.a. DPC4, JIP, MADH4, MYHRS)
  Tag / fusion protein: Flag (N terminal on insert)
  Cloning method: Restriction Enzyme; 5′ cloning site BamHI (not destroyed); 3′ cloning site XhoI / SalI (destroyed during cloning)
  Sequencing primers: 5′ CMV Forward
Terms and licenses: Academic/Nonprofit Terms; Industry Terms: Not Available to Industry
Depositor comments: Site directed mutagenesis in the coding sequence of Tyr162 (from TAT to TAC) and Val163 (from GTG to GTT). The mutated sequence encodes the same amino acids. See author's map for more information.
How to cite: pcDNA Flag-Smad4M was a gift from Joan Massague (Addgene plasmid # 14959 ; http://n2t.net/addgene:14959 ; RRID:Addgene_14959)
