>Addgene plasmid #14959 | pcDNA Flag-Smad4M | addgene partial sequence | sequence record 21540 | CMV-F 5'-CGCAAATGGGCGGTAGGCGTG-3'
GCAGAGCTCTCTGGCTACTAGAGAACCCACTGCTTACTGGCTTATCGAAATTAATACGACTCACTATAGG
GAGACCCAAGCTGGCTAGCGTTTAAACTTAAGCTTGGTACCGAGCTCGGATCCAGAATTCAGATCTGGTA
CCACGCGTATCGATAAGCTTACCATGGACTACAAGGACGACGATGACAAGGACAATATGTCTATTACGAA
TACACCAACAAGTAATGATGCCTGTCTGAGCATTGTGCATAGTTTGATGTGCCATAGACAAGGTGGAGAG
AGTGAAACATTTGCAAAAAGAGCAATTGAAAGTTTGGTAAAGAAGCTGAAGGAGAAAAAAGATGAATTGG
ATTCTTTAATAACAGCTATAACTACAAATGGAGCTCATCCTAGTAAATGTGTTACCATACAGAGAACATT
GGATGGGAGGCTTCAGGTGGCTGGTCGGAAAGGATTTCCTCATGTGATCTATGCCCGTCTCTGGAGGTGG
CCTGATCTTCACAAAAATGAACTAAAACATGTTAAATATTGTCAGTATGCGTTTGACTTAAAATGTGATA
GTGTCTGTGTGAATCCATATCACTACGAACGAGTTGTATCACCTGGAATTGATCTCTCAGGATTAACACT
GCAGAGTAATGCTCCATCAAGTATGATGGTGAAGGATGAATACGTTCATGACTTTGAGGGACAGCCATCG
TTGTCCACTGAAGGACAT
